Addgene plasmid #174154: pLV-hCCND1-HA
Purpose: Lentiviral vector expressing HA-tagged human cyclin D1
Depositing lab: Julien Sage. Depositing organization: Stanford University. Publication: The AMBRA1 E3 ligase adaptor regulates the stability of cyclin D. Chaikovsky AC, Li C, Jeng EE, Loebell S, Lee MC, Murray CW, Cheng R, Demeter J, Swaney DL, Chen SH, Newton BW, Johnson JR, Drainas AP, Shue YT, Seoane JA, Srinivasan P, He A, Yoshida A, Hipkins SQ, McCrea E, Poltorack CD, Krogan NJ, Diehl JA, Kong C, Jackson PK, Curtis C, Petrov DA, Bassik MC, Winslow MM, Sage J. Nature. 2021 Apr;592(7856):794-798. doi: 10.1038/s41586-021-03474-7. Epub 2021 Apr 14. PubMed 33854239.
Backbone
  Vector backbone: VectorBuilder pLV
  Backbone manufacturer: VectorBuilder
  Vector type: Mammalian Expression, Lentiviral
  Selectable markers: Puromycin
Growth in bacteria
  Bacterial resistance: Ampicillin, 100 μg/mL
  Growth temperature: 37°C
  Growth strain: NEB Stable
  Copy number: High Copy
Gene/Insert
  Gene/Insert name: CCND1 (alt name: Cyclin D1)
  Species: H. sapiens (human)
  Entrez Gene: CCND1 (a.k.a. BCL1, D11S287E, PRAD1, U21B31)
  Promoter: EF1A
  Tag / fusion protein: hemagglutinin (HA) (C terminal on insert)
  Cloning method: Unknown
Terms and licenses: Academic/Nonprofit Terms; Industry Terms: Not Available to Industry
How to cite: pLV-hCCND1-HA was a gift from Julien Sage (Addgene plasmid # 174154 ; http://n2t.net/addgene:174154 ; RRID:Addgene_174154)
