[The description below was written by a language model from this plasmid's Addgene catalogue record and pLannotate feature annotations shown in this document.]
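Description:
pLV-hCCND1-HA is a third-generation-style, self-inactivating HIV-1 lentiviral expression vector built on the VectorBuilder pLV backbone, designed to deliver HA-tagged human cyclin D1 (CCND1) into mammalian cells. In bacteria it is maintained through a high-copy ColE1/pUC-type origin with ampicillin resistance (β-lactamase). The backbone also carries an f1 origin, an SV40 origin and poly(A) signal, and remnants of a lac/lacZα cloning region flanked by T7 and T3 promoters. The annotated sequence is about 9.4 kb.

The viral genome is transcribed from an RSV promoter fused to a truncated 5' LTR, which makes genomic RNA production in packaging cells independent of Tat. It includes the Ψ packaging signal with a short gag fragment, the Rev response element for nuclear export of unspliced RNA, and the cPPT/CTS element that aids nuclear import of the reverse-transcribed genome. The ΔU3 3' LTR inactivates LTR promoter activity after integration.

Between the LTRs, the human EF1A promoter with its intron A sequences drives the CCND1 coding sequence, which is fused at its C terminus to an HA epitope; the annotation tool matches this as a fragment of a 3xHA tag, consistent with a single HA copy. Gateway attB4, attB1 and attB2 sites bracket the promoter and the open reading frame, reflecting modular recombinational assembly. A WPRE follows to enhance transcript stability and expression. A separate mouse PGK promoter drives puromycin N-acetyltransferase for selection of transduced cells.

The construct supports stable expression of epitope-tagged cyclin D1, detectable or immunoprecipitable via HA. It comes from work on regulation of cyclin D protein stability.
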