Features (pLannotate 1.2.2; 33 found; start..end, strand, type, name):
      3..229     +  promoter       RSV promoter: Rous sarcoma virus enhancer/promoter
    230..410     +  LTR            5' LTR (truncated): truncated 5' long terminal repeat (LTR) from HIV-1
    457..582     +  misc_feature   HIV-1 Ψ: packaging signal of human immunodeficiency virus type 1
    566..929     +  CDS            HIV-1 gag (fragment): gag protein from human immunodeficiency virus 1; gag
   1075..1308    +  misc_feature   RRE: The Rev response element (RRE) of HIV-1 allows for Rev-dependent mRNA export from the nucleus to the cytoplasm.
   1685..1785    +  CDS            Rev (fragment): human immunodeficiency virus 1 (HIV-1) Rev protein; rev; enhances nuclear export of unspliced and incompletely spliced viral mRNAs
   1803..1920    +  misc_feature   cPPT/CTS: central polypurine tract and central termination sequence of HIV-1
   1938..1958    +  protein_bind   attB4: mutant version of attB; core recombination site for the Gateway® BP reaction BP Clonase™
   1978..2189    +  promoter       EF-1α core promoter: core promoter for human elongation factor EF-1α
   2190..2299    +  intron         EF-1α intron A (fragment): intron upstream of the start codon of human EF-1α
   2925..3128    +  intron         EF-1α intron A: truncated intron upstream of the start codon of human EF-1α
   3137..3161    +  protein_bind   attB1: mutant version of attB; recombination site for the Gateway® BP reaction BP Clonase™
   3168..4052    +  CDS            CCND1: CCND1_HUMAN - Also known as BCL1, PRAD1. Experimental evidence at protein level: Swiss-Prot protein existence level 1. Regulatory component of the cyclin D1-CDK4 (DC) complex that phosphorylates and inhibits members of the retinoblastoma (RB) protein family including RB1 and regulates the cell-cycle during G(1)/S transition. Phosphorylation of RB1 allows dissociation of the transcription factor E2F from the RB/E2F complex and the subsequent transcription of E2F target genes which are responsible for the progression through the G(1) phase. Hypophosphorylates RB1 in early G(1) phase. Cyclin D-CD
   4053..4080    +  CDS            3xHA (fragment): three tandem HA epitope tags
   4083..4107    -  protein_bind   attB2: mutant version of attB; recombination site for the Gateway® BP reaction BP Clonase™
   4125..4713    +  misc_feature   WPRE: woodchuck hepatitis virus posttranscriptional regulatory element
   4744..5243    +  promoter       PGK promoter: mouse phosphoglycerate kinase 1 promoter
   5260..5859    +  CDS            PuroR: puromycin N-acetyltransferase; pac from Streptomyces alboniger; confers resistance to puromycin
   5849..5929    +  CDS            nef (fragment): NEF_HV1Z2 - Experimental evidence at protein level: Swiss-Prot protein existence level 1. Extracellular Nef protein targets CD4(+) T-lymphocytes for apoptosis by interacting with CXCR4 surface receptors. From Human immunodeficiency virus type 1 group M subtype D (isolate Z2/CDC-Z34) (HIV-1).
   5931..6164    +  LTR            3' LTR (ΔU3): self-inactivating 3' long terminal repeat (LTR) from HIV-1
   6236..6357    +  polyA_signal   SV40 poly(A) signal: SV40 polyadenylation signal
   6397..6532    +  rep_origin     SV40 ori: SV40 origin of replication
   6553..6571    -  promoter       T7 promoter: promoter for bacteriophage T7 RNA polymerase
   6579..6734    +  CDS            lacZα (fragment): LacZα fragment of β-galactosidase; lacZ fragment
   6739..7167    +  rep_origin     f1 ori (sequence partly withheld): f1 bacteriophage origin of replication; arrow indicates direction of (+) strand synthesis
   7220..7324    +  promoter       AmpR promoter: bla
   7325..8185    +  CDS            AmpR: β-lactamase; bla; confers resistance to ampicillin, carbenicillin, and related antibiotics
   8356..8944    +  rep_origin     ori: high-copy-number ColE1/pMB1/pBR322/pUC origin of replication
   9127..9219    +  CDS            lacI (fragment): lac repressor; lacI; The lac repressor binds to the lac operator to inhibit transcription in E. coli. This inhibition can be relieved by adding lactose or isopropyl-β-D-thiogalactopyranoside (IPTG).
   9232..9253    +  protein_bind   CAP binding site: CAP binding activates transcription in the presence of cAMP. E. coli catabolite activator protein
   9268..9298    +  promoter       lac promoter: promoter for the E. coli lac operon
   9306..9322    +  protein_bind   lac operator: The lac repressor binds to the lac operator to inhibit transcription in E. coli. This inhibition can be relieved by adding lactose or isopropyl-β-D-thiogalactopyranoside (IPTG). lac repressor encoded by lacI
   9367..9385    +  promoter       T3 promoter: promoter for bacteriophage T3 RNA polymerase
>Addgene plasmid #174154 | pLV-hCCND1-HA | addgene full sequence | sequence record 342324 | Addgene NGS Result
AATGTAGTCTTATGCAATACTCTTGTAGTCTTGCAACATGGTAACGATGAGTTAGCAACATGCCTTACAA
GGAGAGAAAAAGCACCGTGCATGCCGATTGGTGGAAGTAAGGTGGTACGATCGTGCCTTATTAGGAAGGC
AACAGACGGGTCTGACATGGATTGGACGAACCACTGAATTGCCGCATTGCAGAGATATTGTATTTAAGTG
CCTAGCTCGATACATAAACGGGTCTCTCTGGTTAGACCAGATCTGAGCCTGGGAGCTCTCTGGCTAACTA
GGGAACCCACTGCTTAAGCCTCAATAAAGCTTGCCTTGAGTGCTTCAAGTAGTGTGTGCCCGTCTGTTGT
GTGACTCTGGTAACTAGAGATCCCTCAGACCCTTTTAGTCAGTGTGGAAAATCTCTAGCAGTGGCGCCCG
AACAGGGACTTGAAAGCGAAAGGGAAACCAGAGGAGCTCTCTCGACGCAGGACTCGGCTTGCTGAAGCGC
GCACGGCAAGAGGCGAGGGGCGGCGACTGGTGAGTACGCCAAAAATTTTGACTAGCGGAGGCTAGAAGGA
GAGAGATGGGTGCGAGAGCGTCAGTATTAAGCGGGGGAGAATTAGATCGCGATGGGAAAAAATTCGGTTA
AGGCCAGGGGGAAAGAAAAAATATAAATTAAAACATATAGTATGGGCAAGCAGGGAGCTAGAACGATTCG
CAGTTAATCCTGGCCTGTTAGAAACATCAGAAGGCTGTAGACAAATACTGGGACAGCTACAACCATCCCT
TCAGACAGGATCAGAAGAACTTAGATCATTATATAATACAGTAGCAACCCTCTATTGTGTGCATCAAAGG
ATAGAGATAAAAGACACCAAGGAAGCTTTAGACAAGATAGAGGAAGAGCAAAACAAAAGTAAGACCACCG
CACAGCAAGCGGCCGCTGATCTTCAGACCTGGAGGAGGAGATATGAGGGACAATTGGAGAAGTGAATTAT
ATAAATATAAAGTAGTAAAAATTGAACCATTAGGAGTAGCACCCACCAAGGCAAAGAGAAGAGTGGTGCA
GAGAGAAAAAAGAGCAGTGGGAATAGGAGCTTTGTTCCTTGGGTTCTTGGGAGCAGCAGGAAGCACTATG
GGCGCAGCGTCAATGACGCTGACGGTACAGGCCAGACAATTATTGTCTGGTATAGTGCAGCAGCAGAACA
ATTTGCTGAGGGCTATTGAGGCGCAACAGCATCTGTTGCAACTCACAGTCTGGGGCATCAAGCAGCTCCA
GGCAAGAATCCTGGCTGTGGAAAGATACCTAAAGGATCAACAGCTCCTGGGGATTTGGGGTTGCTCTGGA
AAACTCATTTGCACCACTGCTGTGCCTTGGAATGCTAGTTGGAGTAATAAATCTCTGGAACAGATTTGGA
ATCACACGACCTGGATGGAGTGGGACAGAGAAATTAACAATTACACAAGCTTAATACACTCCTTAATTGA
AGAATCGCAAAACCAGCAAGAAAAGAATGAACAAGAATTATTGGAATTAGATAAATGGGCAAGTTTGTGG
AATTGGTTTAACATAACAAATTGGCTGTGGTATATAAAATTATTCATAATGATAGTAGGAGGCTTGGTAG
GTTTAAGAATAGTTTTTGCTGTACTTTCTATAGTGAATAGAGTTAGGCAGGGATATTCACCATTATCGTT
TCAGACCCACCTCCCAACCCCGAGGGGACCCGACAGGCCCGAAGGAATAGAAGAAGAAGGTGGAGAGAGA
GACAGAGACAGATCCATTCGATTAGTGAACGGATCTCGACGGTATCGCTAGCTTTTAAAAGAAAAGGGGG
GATTGGGGGGTACAGTGCAGGGGAAAGAATAGTAGACATAATAGCAACAGACATACAAACTAAAGAATTA
CAAAAACAAATTACAAAAATTCAAAATTTTACTAGTGATTATCGGATCAACTTTGTATAGAAAAGTTGGG
CTCCGGTGCCCGTCAGTGGGCAGAGCGCACATCGCCCACAGTCCCCGAGAAGTTGGGGGGAGGGGTCGGC
AATTGAACCGGTGCCTAGAGAAGGTGGCGCGGGGTAAACTGGGAAAGTGATGTCGTGTACTGGCTCCGCC
TTTTTCCCGAGGGTGGGGGAGAACCGTATATAAGTGCAGTAGTCGCCGTGAACGTTCTTTTTCGCAACGG
GTTTGCCGCCAGAACACAGGTAAGTGCCGTGTGTGGTTCCCGCGGGCCTGGCCTCTTTACGGGTTATGGC
CCTTGCGTGCCTTGAATTACTTCCACCTGGCTGCAGTACGTGATTCTTGATCCCGAGCTTCGGGTTGGAA
GTGGGTGGGAGAGTTCGAGGCCTTGCGCTTAAGGAGCCCCTTCGCCTCGTGCTTGAGTTGAGGCCTGGCC
TGGGCGCTGGGGCCGCCGCGTGCGAATCTGGTGGCACCTTCGCGCCTGTCTCGCTGCTTTCGATAAGTCT
CTAGCCATTTAAAATTTTTGATGACCTGCTGCGACGCTTTTTTTCTGGCAAGATAGTCTTGTAAATGCGG
GCCAAGATCTGCACACTGGTATTTCGGTTTTTGGGGCCGCGGGCGGCGACGGGGCCCGTGCGTCCCAGCG
CACATGTTCGGCGAGGCGGGGCCTGCGAGCGCGGCCACCGAGAATCGGACGGGGGTAGTCTCAAGCTGGC
CGGCCTGCTCTGGTGCCTGGTCTCGCGCCGCCGTGTATCGCCCCGCCCTGGGCGGCAAGGCTGGCCCGGT
CGGCACCAGTTGCGTGAGCGGAAAGATGGCCGCTTCCCGGCCCTGCTGCAGGGAGCTCAAAATGGAGGAC
GCGGCGCTCGGGAGAGCGGGCGGGTGAGTCACCCACACAAAGGAAAAGGGCCTTTCCGTCCTCAGCCGTC
GCTTCATGTGACTCCACGGAGTACCGGGCGCCGTCCAGGCACCTCGATTAGTTCTCGAGCTTTTGGAGTA
CGTCGTCTTTAGGTTGGGGGGAGGGGTTTTATGCGATGGAGTTTCCCCACACTGAGTGGGTGGAGACTGA
AGTTAGGCCAGCTTGGCACTTGATGTAATTCTCCTTGGAATTTGCCCTTTTTGAGTTTGGATCTTGGTTC
ATTCTCAAGCCTCAGACAGTGGTTCAAAGTTTTTTTCTTCCATTTCAGGTGTCGTGACAAGTTTGTACAA
AAAAGCAGGCTGCCACCATGGAACACCAGCTCCTGTGCTGCGAAGTGGAAACCATCCGCCGCGCGTACCC
CGATGCCAACCTCCTCAACGACCGGGTGCTGCGGGCCATGCTGAAGGCGGAGGAGACCTGCGCGCCCTCG
GTGTCCTACTTCAAATGTGTGCAGAAGGAGGTCCTGCCGTCCATGCGGAAGATCGTCGCCACCTGGATGC
TGGAGGTCTGCGAGGAACAGAAGTGCGAGGAGGAGGTCTTCCCGCTGGCCATGAACTACCTGGACCGCTT
CCTGTCGCTGGAGCCCGTGAAAAAGAGCCGCCTGCAGCTGCTGGGGGCCACTTGCATGTTCGTGGCCTCT
AAGATGAAGGAGACCATCCCCCTGACGGCCGAGAAGCTGTGCATCTACACCGACAACTCCATCCGGCCCG
AGGAGCTGCTGCAAATGGAGCTGCTCCTGGTGAACAAGCTCAAGTGGAACCTGGCCGCAATGACCCCGCA
CGATTTCATTGAACACTTCCTCTCCAAAATGCCAGAGGCGGAGGAGAACAAACAGATCATCCGCAAACAC
GCGCAGACCTTCGTTGCCCTCTGTGCCACAGATGTGAAGTTCATTTCCAATCCGCCCTCCATGGTGGCAG
CGGGGAGCGTGGTGGCCGCAGTGCAAGGCCTGAACCTGAGGAGCCCCAACAACTTCCTGTCCTACTACCG
CCTCACACGCTTCCTCTCCAGAGTGATCAAGTGTGACCCGGACTGCCTCCGGGCCTGCCAGGAGCAGATC
GAAGCCCTGCTGGAGTCAAGCCTGCGCCAGGCCCAGCAGAACATGGACCCCAAGGCCGCCGAGGAGGAGG
AAGAGGAGGAGGAGGAGGTGGACCTGGCTTGCACACCCACCGACGTGCGGGACGTGGACATCTACCCATA
CGATGTTCCAGATTACGCTTGAACCCAGCTTTCTTGTACAAAGTGGTGATAATCGAATTCCGATAATCAA
CCTCTGGATTACAAAATTTGTGAAAGATTGACTGGTATTCTTAACTATGTTGCTCCTTTTACGCTATGTG
GATACGCTGCTTTAATGCCTTTGTATCATGCTATTGCTTCCCGTATGGCTTTCATTTTCTCCTCCTTGTA
TAAATCCTGGTTGCTGTCTCTTTATGAGGAGTTGTGGCCCGTTGTCAGGCAACGTGGCGTGGTGTGCACT
GTGTTTGCTGACGCAACCCCCACTGGTTGGGGCATTGCCACCACCTGTCAGCTCCTTTCCGGGACTTTCG
CTTTCCCCCTCCCTATTGCCACGGCGGAACTCATCGCCGCCTGCCTTGCCCGCTGCTGGACAGGGGCTCG
GCTGTTGGGCACTGACAATTCCGTGGTGTTGTCGGGGAAGCTGACGTCCTTTCCATGGCTGCTCGCCTGT
GTTGCCACCTGGATTCTGCGCGGGACGTCCTTCTGCTACGTCCCTTCGGCCCTCAATCCAGCGGACCTTC
CTTCCCGCGGCCTGCTGCCGGCTCTGCGGCCTCTTCCGCGTCTTCGCCTTCGCCCTCAGACGAGTCGGAT
CTCCCTTTGGGCCGCCTCCCCGCATCGGGAATTCCCGCGGTTCGAATTCTACCGGGTAGGGGAGGCGCTT
TTCCCAAGGCAGTCTGGAGCATGCGCTTTAGCAGCCCCGCTGGGCACTTGGCGCTACACAAGTGGCCTCT
GGCCTCGCACACATTCCACATCCACCGGTAGGCGCCAACCGGCTCCGTTCTTTGGTGGCCCCTTCGCGCC
ACCTTCTACTCCTCCCCTAGTCAGGAAGTTCCCCCCCGCCCCGCAGCTCGCGTCGTGCAGGACGTGACAA
ATGGAAGTAGCACGTCTCACTAGTCTCGTGCAGATGGACAGCACCGCTGAGCAATGGAAGCGGGTAGGCC
TTTGGGGCAGCGGCCAATAGCAGCTTTGCTCCTTCGCTTTCTGGGCTCAGAGGCTGGGAAGGGGTGGGTC
CGGGGGCGGGCTCAGGGGCGGGCTCAGGGGCGGGGCGGGCGCCCGAAGGTCCTCCGGAGGCCCGGCATTC
TGCACGCTTCAAAAGCGCACGTCTGCCGCGCTGTTCTCCTCTTCCTCATCTCCGGGCCTTTCGACCTCAC
GTGGCCACCATGACCGAGTACAAGCCCACGGTGCGCCTCGCCACCCGCGACGACGTCCCCAGGGCCGTAC
GCACCCTCGCCGCCGCGTTCGCCGACTACCCCGCCACGCGCCACACCGTCGATCCGGACCGCCACATCGA
GCGGGTCACCGAGCTGCAAGAACTCTTCCTCACGCGCGTCGGGCTCGACATCGGCAAGGTGTGGGTCGCG
GACGACGGCGCCGCGGTGGCGGTCTGGACCACGCCGGAGAGCGTCGAAGCGGGGGCGGTGTTCGCCGAGA
TCGGCCCGCGCATGGCCGAGTTGAGCGGTTCCCGGCTGGCCGCGCAGCAACAGATGGAAGGCCTCCTGGC
GCCGCACCGGCCCAAGGAGCCCGCGTGGTTCCTGGCCACCGTCGGCGTCTCGCCCGACCACCAGGGCAAG
GGTCTGGGCAGCGCCGTCGTGCTCCCCGGAGTGGAGGCGGCCGAGCGCGCCGGGGTGCCCGCCTTCCTGG
AGACCTCCGCGCCCCGCAACCTCCCCTTCTACGAGCGGCTCGGCTTCACCGTCACCGCCGACGTCGAGGT
GCCCGAAGGACCGCGCACCTGGTGCATGACCCGCAAGCCCGGTGCCTGAGGTACCTTTAAGACCAATGAC
TTACAAGGCAGCTGTAGATCTTAGCCACTTTTTAAAAGAAAAGGGGGGACTGGAAGGGCTAATTCACTCC
CAACGAAGACAAGATCTGCTTTTTGCTTGTACTGGGTCTCTCTGGTTAGACCAGATCTGAGCCTGGGAGC
TCTCTGGCTAACTAGGGAACCCACTGCTTAAGCCTCAATAAAGCTTGCCTTGAGTGCTTCAAGTAGTGTG
TGCCCGTCTGTTGTGTGACTCTGGTAACTAGAGATCCCTCAGACCCTTTTAGTCAGTGTGGAAAATCTCT
AGCAGTAGTAGTTCATGTCATCTTATTATTCAGTATTTATAACTTGCAAAGAAATGAATATCAGAGAGTG
AGAGGAACTTGTTTATTGCAGCTTATAATGGTTACAAATAAAGCAATAGCATCACAAATTTCACAAATAA
AGCATTTTTTTCACTGCATTCTAGTTGTGGTTTGTCCAAACTCATCAATGTATCTTATCATGTCTGGCTC
TAGCTATCCCGCCCCTAACTCCGCCCATCCCGCCCCTAACTCCGCCCAGTTCCGCCCATTCTCCGCCCCA
TGGCTGACTAATTTTTTTTATTTATGCAGAGGCCGAGGCCGCCTCGGCCTCTGAGCTATTCCAGAAGTAG
TGAGGAGGCTTTTTTGGAGGCCTAGGGACGTACCCAATTCGCCCTATAGTGAGTCGTATTACGCGCGCTC
ACTGGCCGTCGTTTTACAACGTCGTGACTGGGAAAACCCTGGCGTTACCCAACTTAATCGCCTTGCAGCA
CATCCCCCTTTCGCCAGCTGGCGTAATAGCGAAGAGGCCCGCACCGATCGCCCTTCCCAACAGTTGCGCA
GCCTGAATGGCGAATGGG
[124 nt withheld, positions 6739-6862]
C
[91 nt withheld, positions 6864-6954]
A
[49 nt withheld, positions 6956-7004]
CCTTTGACGTTGGAGTCCACGTTCTTT
[37 nt withheld, positions 7032-7068]
ACCCTATCTCGGTCTATTCTTTTGATTTATAAGGGATTTTGCCGATTTCGGCCTATTGGTTAAAAAATGA
GCTGATTTAACAAAAATTTAACGCGAATTTTAACAAAATATTAACGCTTACAATTTAGGTGGCACTTTTC
GGGGAAATGTGCGCGGAACCCCTATTTGTTTATTTTTCTAAATACATTCAAATATGTATCCGCTCATGAG
ACAATAACCCTGATAAATGCTTCAATAATATTGAAAAAGGAAGAGTATGAGTATTCAACATTTCCGTGTC
GCCCTTATTCCCTTTTTTGCGGCATTTTGCCTTCCTGTTTTTGCTCACCCAGAAACGCTGGTGAAAGTAA
AAGATGCTGAAGATCAGTTGGGTGCACGAGTGGGTTACATCGAACTGGATCTCAACAGCGGTAAGATCCT
TGAGAGTTTTCGCCCCGAAGAACGTTTTCCAATGATGAGCACTTTTAAAGTTCTGCTATGTGGCGCGGTA
TTATCCCGTATTGACGCCGGGCAAGAGCAACTCGGTCGCCGCATACACTATTCTCAGAATGACTTGGTTG
AGTACTCACCAGTCACAGAAAAGCATCTTACGGATGGCATGACAGTAAGAGAATTATGCAGTGCTGCCAT
AACCATGAGTGATAACACTGCGGCCAACTTACTTCTGACAACGATCGGAGGACCGAAGGAGCTAACCGCT
TTTTTGCACAACATGGGGGATCATGTAACTCGCCTTGATCGTTGGGAACCGGAGCTGAATGAAGCCATAC
CAAACGACGAGCGTGACACCACGATGCCTGTAGCAATGGCAACAACGTTGCGCAAACTATTAACTGGCGA
ACTACTTACTCTAGCTTCCCGGCAACAATTAATAGACTGGATGGAGGCGGATAAAGTTGCAGGACCACTT
CTGCGCTCGGCCCTTCCGGCTGGCTGGTTTATTGCTGATAAATCTGGAGCCGGTGAGCGTGGGTCTCGCG
GTATCATTGCAGCACTGGGGCCAGATGGTAAGCCCTCCCGTATCGTAGTTATCTACACGACGGGGAGTCA
GGCAACTATGGATGAACGAAATAGACAGATCGCTGAGATAGGTGCCTCACTGATTAAGCATTGGTAACTG
TCAGACCAAGTTTACTCATATATACTTTAGATTGATTTAAAACTTCATTTTTAATTTAAAAGGATCTAGG
TGAAGATCCTTTTTGATAATCTCATGACCAAAATCCCTTAACGTGAGTTTTCGTTCCACTGAGCGTCAGA
CCCCGTAGAAAAGATCAAAGGATCTTCTTGAGATCCTTTTTTTCTGCGCGTAATCTGCTGCTTGCAAACA
AAAAAACCACCGCTACCAGCGGTGGTTTGTTTGCCGGATCAAGAGCTACCAACTCTTTTTCCGAAGGTAA
CTGGCTTCAGCAGAGCGCAGATACCAAATACTGTTCTTCTAGTGTAGCCGTAGTTAGGCCACCACTTCAA
GAACTCTGTAGCACCGCCTACATACCTCGCTCTGCTAATCCTGTTACCAGTGGCTGCTGCCAGTGGCGAT
AAGTCGTGTCTTACCGGGTTGGACTCAAGACGATAGTTACCGGATAAGGCGCAGCGGTCGGGCTGAACGG
GGGGTTCGTGCACACAGCCCAGCTTGGAGCGAACGACCTACACCGAACTGAGATACCTACAGCGTGAGCT
ATGAGAAAGCGCCACGCTTCCCGAAGAGAGAAAGGCGGACAGGTATCCGGTAAGCGGCAGGGTCGGAACA
GGAGAGCGCACGAGGGAGCTTCCAGGGGGAAACGCCTGGTATCTTTATAGTCCTGTCGGGTTTCGCCACC
TCTGACTTGAGCGTCGATTTTTGTGATGCTCGTCAGGGGGGCGGAGCCTATGGAAAAACGCCAGCAACGC
GGCCTTTTTACGGTTCCTGGCCTTTTGCTGGCCTTTTGCTCACATGTTCTTTCCTGCGTTATCCCCTGAT
TCTGTGGATAACCGTATTACCGCCTTTGAGTGAGCTGATACCGCTCGCCGCAGCCGAACGACCGAGCGCA
GCGAGTCAGTGAGCGAGGAAGCGGAAGAGCGCCCAATACGCAAACCGCCTCTCCCCGCGCGTTGGCCGAT
TCATTAATGCAGCTGGCACGACAGGTTTCCCGACTGGAAAGCGGGCAGTGAGCGCAACGCAATTAATGTG
AGTTAGCTCACTCATTAGGCACCCCAGGCTTTACACTTTATGCTTCCGGCTCGTATGTTGTGTGGAATTG
TGAGCGGATAACAATTTCACACAGGAAACAGCTATGACCATGATTACGCCAAGCGCGCAATTAACCCTCA
CTAAAGGGAACAAAAGCTGGAGCTGCAAGCTT
